Addgene plasmid #171733: E3_pENTR_L3-L2_NG_G1333-DddtoxA-N
Purpose: ptpTALECD vector assembly, Entry clone 1 with attL2 and L3
Depositing lab: Shin-ichi Arimura. Depositing organization: University of Tokyo, Graduate School of Agricultural and Life Sciences. Publication: Targeted base editing in the plastid genome of Arabidopsis thaliana. Nakazato I, Okuno M, Yamamoto H, Tamura Y, Itoh T, Shikanai T, Takanashi H, Tsutsumi N, Arimura SI. Nat Plants. 2021 Jul;7(7):906-913. doi: 10.1038/s41477-021-00954-6. Epub 2021 Jul 1. PubMed 34211131.
Backbone
  Vector backbone: PINII
  Vector type: Multisite Gateway entry vector
Growth in bacteria
  Bacterial resistance: Kanamycin, 50 μg/mL
  Growth temperature: 37°C
  Growth strain: DH5alpha
  Copy number: High Copy
Gene/Insert
  Gene/Insert name: C- and N-termini of TALEN, half of cytidine deaminase domain of dddA of Burkholderia cenocepacia, uracil glycosylase inhibitor
  Species: Synthetic
  Cloning method: Ligation Independent Cloning
Terms and licenses: Academic/Nonprofit Terms; Industry Terms: Not Available to Industry
Depositor comments: Multisite Gateway entry vector to express one hand of pTALECD-UGI. Use th Platinum Gate TALEN Kit (Kit # 1000000052 ) for assembling of TALE repeats, in which use this plasmid in the last step.
How to cite: E3_pENTR_L3-L2_NG_G1333-DddtoxA-N was a gift from Shin-ichi Arimura (Addgene plasmid # 171733 ; http://n2t.net/addgene:171733 ; RRID:Addgene_171733)
