[The description below was written by a language model from this plasmid's Addgene catalogue record and pLannotate feature annotations shown in this document.]
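Description:
E3_pENTR_L3-L2_NG_G1333-DddtoxA-N is a small (about 4.1 kb) MultiSite Gateway entry clone used in assembling ptpTALECD vectors, the TALE-based cytidine deaminases developed for targeted base editing of the Arabidopsis thaliana plastid genome. It is propagated in E. coli from a high-copy ColE1/pUC-type origin under kanamycin selection (aph(3')-Ia). rrnB T1 and T2 terminators flank the Gateway cassette to insulate it from backbone transcription. The catalogue lists the backbone as "PINII", although the annotated elements resemble a standard pENTR-type plasmid.

The payload lies between attL3 and attL2 sites, which allow it to be combined with other entry clones in a MultiSite LR reaction into a destination vector. It is a synthetic open reading frame encoding one "hand" of a pTALECD-UGI pair. A TALE N-terminal segment (annotated by homology to AvrXa10) and a TALE C-terminal segment (annotated as AvrBs3) are followed by a fragment of the Burkholderia cenocepacia DddA double-stranded DNA cytidine deaminase and the phage PBS2 uracil glycosylase inhibitor, which blocks excision of the uracil produced by deamination. The name suggests that this is the N-terminal half of DddA split at G1333, and "NG" probably denotes the repeat-variable residues of the built-in last repeat, though the record does not explain either term.

Between the two TALE termini sits a stuffer of pBluescript origin, with the lac promoter and operator, a lacZα fragment, and T3 and T7 promoters. This is presumably replaced when a custom TALE repeat array is inserted, with this plasmid serving as the recipient in the final step of Platinum Gate TALEN Kit assembly. No plant promoter or plastid transit peptide is annotated in this clone, so these presumably come from the other Gateway components.
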