Features (pLannotate 1.2.2; 21 found; start..end, strand, type, name):
     10..37      +  terminator     rrnB T2 terminator: transcription terminator T2 from the E. coli rrnB gene
     92..184     -  CDS            lacI (fragment): lac repressor; lacI; The lac repressor binds to the lac operator to inhibit transcription in E. coli. This inhibition can be relieved by adding lactose or isopropyl-β-D-thiogalactopyranoside (IPTG).
    367..955     -  rep_origin     ori: high-copy-number ColE1/pMB1/pBR322/pUC origin of replication
   1102..1911    -  CDS            KanR: aminoglycoside phosphotransferase; aph(3')-Ia; confers resistance to kanamycin in bacteria or G418 (Geneticin®) in eukaryotes
   2045..2063    +  promoter       T7 promoter: promoter for bacteriophage T7 RNA polymerase
   2094..2193    +  protein_bind   attL2: mutant version of attL; recombination site for the Gateway® LR reaction LR Clonase™
   2218..2466    -  CDS            UGI: UNGI_BPPB2 - Experimental evidence at protein level: Swiss-Prot protein existence level 1. This protein binds specifically and reversibly to the host uracil-DNA glycosylase, preventing removal of uracil residues from PBS2 DNA by the host uracil-excision repair system. From Bacillus phage PBS2 (Bacteriophage PBS2).
   2479..2619    -  CDS            dddA (fragment): DDDA_BURC1 - Experimental evidence at protein level: Swiss-Prot protein existence level 1. Toxic component of a toxin-immunity protein module, which functions as a cellular contact-dependent growth inhibition (CDI) system. CDI modules allow bacteria to communicate with and inhibit the growth of closely related neighboring bacteria in a contact-dependent fashion. Bacteria that have this module inhibit or kill bacteria without it, giving them a growth advantage. Probably specifically inhibited by cognate immunity protein DddI (Probable). The C-terminal 163 residue fragment has double-stranded DN
   2620..2739    -  CDS            avrBs3 (fragment): AVRB3_XANEU - Experimental evidence at protein level: Swiss-Prot protein existence level 1. Avirulence protein. Acts as a transcription factor in C.annuum plants. In susceptible plants lacking the Bs3 resistance gene induces expression of a number of genes, including genes homologous to a family of auxin-induced genes, alpha-expansin genes, pectate lyase, anthocyanidin glucoside rhamnosyl transferase and at least one transcription factor, UPA20. Their expression leads to plant hypertrophy in mesophyll cells, probably mainly mediated by UPA20 (PubMed:17962565). In resistant plants induces the h
   2838..2859    +  protein_bind   CAP binding site: CAP binding activates transcription in the presence of cAMP. E. coli catabolite activator protein
   2874..2904    +  promoter       lac promoter: promoter for the E. coli lac operon
   2912..2928    +  protein_bind   lac operator: The lac repressor binds to the lac operator to inhibit transcription in E. coli. This inhibition can be relieved by adding lactose or isopropyl-β-D-thiogalactopyranoside (IPTG). lac repressor encoded by lacI
   2973..2991    +  promoter       T3 promoter: promoter for bacteriophage T3 RNA polymerase
   3007..3030    +  misc_feature   MCS (fragment): pBluescript multiple cloning site
   3039..3057    -  promoter       T7 promoter: promoter for bacteriophage T7 RNA polymerase
   3065..3220    +  CDS            lacZα (fragment): LacZα fragment of β-galactosidase; lacZ fragment
   3225..3243    +  rep_origin     f1 ori (fragment): f1 bacteriophage origin of replication; arrow indicates direction of (+) strand synthesis
   3245..3655    -  CDS            avrXa10 (fragment): AVX10_XANOO - Experimental evidence at protein level: Swiss-Prot protein existence level 1. Avirulence protein. Induces the hypersensitive response (HR)in rice plants carrying the resistance gene Xa10. Activity depends on the presence of the core repeat domains; replacement with repeat domains from other proteins (AvrBs3 of X.euvesicatoria (AC P14727) or AvrXa7 of this organism) does not elicit the HR. Probably acts as a transcription factor in its host plant (rice) to induce plant resistance or disease. From Xanthomonas oryzae pv. oryzae.
   3715..3810    -  protein_bind   attL3: mutant version of attL; recombination site for the Gateway® LR reaction LR Clonase™
   3827..3863    +  CDS            lacZα (fragment): LacZα fragment of β-galactosidase; lacZ fragment
   3910..3953    -  terminator     rrnB T1 terminator: Escherichia coli rrnB; transcription terminator T1 from the E. coli rrnB gene
>Addgene plasmid #171733 | E3_pENTR_L3-L2_NG_G1333-DddtoxA-N | addgene full sequence | sequence record 338460 | Addgene NGS Result
AAACTAAGCAGAAGGCCATCCTGACGGATGGCCTTTTTGCGTTTCTACAAACTCTTCCTGGCTAGCGGTA
CGCGTATTAATTGCGTTGCGCTCACTGCCCGCTTTCCAGTCGGGAAACCTGTCGTGCCAGCTGCATTAAT
GAATCGGCCAACGCGCGGGGAGAGGCGGTTTGCGTATTGGGCGCTCTTCCGCTTCCTCGCTCACTGACTC
GCTGCGCTCGGTCGTTCGGCTGCGGCGAGCGGTATCAGCTCACTCAAAGGCGGTAATACGGTTATCCACA
GAATCAGGGGATAACGCAGGAAAGAACATGTGAGCAAAAGGCCAGCAAAAGGCCAGGAACCGTAAAAAGG
CCGCGTTGCTGGCGTTTTTCCATAGGCTCCGCCCCCCTGACGAGCATCACAAAAATCGACGCTCAAGTCA
GAGGTGGCGAAACCCGACAGGACTATAAAGATACCAGGCGTTTCCCCCTGGAAGCTCCCTCGTGCGCTCT
CCTGTTCCGACCCTGCCGCTTACCGGATACCTGTCCGCCTTTCTCCCTTCGGGAAGCGTGGCGCTTTCTC
ATAGCTCACGCTGTAGGTATCTCAGTTCGGTGTAGGTCGTTCGCTCCAAGCTGGGCTGTGTGCACGAACC
CCCCGTTCAGCCCGACCGCTGCGCCTTATCCGGTAACTATCGTCTTGAGTCCAACCCGGTAAGACACGAC
TTATCGCCACTGGCAGCAGCCACTGGTAACAGGATTAGCAGAGCGAGGTATGTAGGCGGTGCTACAGAGT
TCTTGAAGTGGTGGCCTAACTACGGCTACACTAGAAGAACAGTATTTGGTATCTGCGCTCTGCTGAAGCC
AGTTACCTTCGGAAAAAGAGTTGGTAGCTCTTGATCCGGCAAACAAACCACCGCTGGTAGCGGTGGTTTT
TTTGTTTGCAAGCAGCAGATTACGCGCAGAAAAAAAGGATCTCAAGAAGATCCTTTGATCTTTTCTACGG
GGTCTGACGCTCAGTGGAACGACGCGTAACTCACGTTAAGGGATTTTGGTCATGAGCTTGCGCCGTCCCG
TCAAGTCAGCGTAATGCTCTGCCAGTGTTACAACCAATTAACCAATTCTGATTAGAAAAACTCATCGAGC
ATCAAATGAAACTGCAATTTATTCATATCAGGATTATCAATACCATATTTTTGAAAAAGCCGTTTCTGTA
ATGAAGGAGAAAACTCACCGAGGCAGTTCCATAGGATGGCAAGATCCTGGTATCGGTCTGCGATTCCGAC
TCGTCCAACATCAATACAACCTATTAATTTCCCCTCGTCAAAAATAAGGTTATCAAGTGAGAAATCACCA
TGAGTGACGACTGAATCCGGTGAGAATGGCAAAAGTTTATGCATTTCTTTCCAGACTTGTTCAACAGGCC
AGCCATTACGCTCGTCATCAAAATCACTCGCATCAACCAAACCGTTATTCATTCGTGATTGCGCCTGAGC
AAGGCGAAATACGCGATCGCTGTTAAAAGGACAATTACAAACAGGAATCGAATGCAACCGGCGCAGGAAC
ACTGCCAGCGCATCAACAATATTTTCACCTGAATCAGGATATTCTTCTAATACCTGGAATGCTGTTTTTC
CGGGGATCGCAGTGGTGAGTAACCATGCATCATCAGGAGTACGGATAAAATGCTTGATGGTCGGAAGAGG
CATAAATTCCGTCAGCCAGTTTAGTCTGACCATCTCATCTGTAACATCATTGGCAACGCTACCTTTGCCA
TGTTTCAGAAACAACTCTGGCGCATCGGGCTTCCCATACAAGCGATAGATTGTCGCACCTGATTGCCCGA
CATTATCGCGAGCCCATTTATACCCATATAAATCAGCATCCATGTTGGAATTTAATCGCGGCCTCGACGT
TTCCCGTTGAATATGGCTCATAACACCCCTTGTATTACTGTTTATGTAAGCAGACAGTTTTATTGTTCAT
GATGATATATTTTTATCTTGTGCAATGTAACATCAGAGATTTTGAGACACGGGCCAGAGCTGCCAGGAAA
CAGCTATGACCATGTAATACGACTCACTATAGGGGATATCGCGGCCGCCCTGCAGCTGGATGGCAAATAA
TGATTTTATTTTGACTGATAGTGACCTGTTCGTTGCAACAAATTGATAAGCAATGCTTTCTTATAATGCC
AACTTTGTACAAGAAAGCTGGGTTCTAGAGGATCGCTCGAGTTATCATAGCATCTTGATCTTGTTCTCAC
CATTGGAATCCTGAATCACAAGTGCCCAAGGTTTGTATTCTGGTGCATCAGATGTCAAAAGCATGACGTT
CTCATCTGTTGACTCATCATAAGCGGTATGTACCAGAATGTCAGATTCCGGTTTGTTGCCTATAACCTCT
TCAACTTCTTCTGGCAACATGAGAATGCTCTCTTGGATAACGAGCTGTTTTCCAGTTTCCTTCTCTATGA
TGTCCGAAAGATTCGTACTACCTCCAGAACCACCACTTGAGAACACCTTGGATTCTAACCCTCCAGCATC
ATTGACGTAGTAAAAGGTGCCAACAGTTTGCCCATTATAGGCAGGCAATTGAGGAGCTGAAATCTGATAG
GGTCCTAACGCATAGCTACCAGATCCCCCCAATCCCTTTTTCACTGCATCCAGCGCAGGACGCCCGCCGA
GGCAGGCCAAGGCGACGAGGTGGTCGTTGGTCAACGCGGCCAACGCCGGATCAGGGCGAGATAACTGGGC
AACAATTGACTCCAGTGCGGGTCTGCCCCCTCCGTTGGATGCAATAGCCACTACCTGCTCAGGGGTGGAG
ACGACCGGTGGAAAGCGGGCAGTGAGCGCAACGCAATTAATGTGAGTTAGCTCACTCATTAGGCACCCCA
GGCTTTACACTTTATGCTTCCGGCTCGTATGTTGTGTGGAATTGTGAGCGGATAACAATTTCACACAGGA
AACAGCTATGACCATGATTACGCCAAGCGCGCAATTAACCCTCACTAAAGGGAACAAAAGCTGGAGGACC
TCGAGGGGGGGCCCGGTACCCAATTCGCCCTATAGTGAGTCGTATTACGCGCGCTCACTGGCCGTCGTTT
TACAACGTCGTGACTGGGAAAACCCTGGCGTTACCCAACTTAATCGCCTTGCAGCACATCCCCCTTTCGC
CAGCTGGCGTAATAGCGAAGAGGCCCGCACCGATCGCCCTTCCCAACAGTTGCGCAGCCTGAATGGCGAA
TGGGACGCGCCCTGTAGCGGCGCCCGTCTCCTTGAGCGGGGCACCCGTCAGTGCATTGCGCCATGCATGC
ACTGCCTCCACTGCGGTCACGCCGCCACGTTTTGCAATCTTGAGAAGTTGGCCTGTGTCCAACTGTAACG
GTGGACCTCTCAACTCTCCCGCCACCGTGAGCAAGGCCTCCAGAGCGCGTGCGCCGGACCACTGTTTGCC
GACGCCAACGATCGCTTCGTGTGTCGCCTCTGGCAACGCTGCGATCATGTCCTGATACTTGACAGCGACG
GTCCCTAACGCTGCCGGGTGTTGGCTTAACGCAACGATGTGCGCGTGTGTAAACCCGTGGCCGACCAGTG
CCTCGTGGTGCTGCGCCACTGTCGAACGAACCTTCGGTTTGATCTTCTCCTGTTGCTGCTGGCTGTAGCC
GAGCGTGCGTAGATCGGCGATATCGATGCTGTCCATGTGCTGTCTCTCGAACTTGGCAGCGGCGGTCTCC
TTATCAACTTTATTATACAAAGTTGGCATTATAAAAAAGCATTGCTCATCAATTTGTTGCAACGAACAGG
TCACTATCAGTCAAAATAAAATCATTATTTGGGGCCCGAGCTTAAGACTGGCCGTCGTTTTACAACGTCG
TGACTGGGAAAACATCCATGCTAGCGTTAACGCGAGAGTAGGGAACTGCCAGGCATCAAATAAAACGAAA
GGCTCAGTCGGAAGACTGGGCCTTTCGTTTTATCTGTTGTTTGTCGGTGAACGCTCTCCTGAGTAGGACA
AATCCGCCGGGAGCGGATTTGAACGTTGTGAAGCAACGGCCCGGAGGGTGGCGGGCAGGACGCCCGCCAT
AAACTGCCAGGCATC
